>Addgene plasmid #185009 | pUC19.TRIM28.FKBP.knock-in.mCerulean | addgene full sequence | sequence record 364584 | Addgene NGS Result
CGTACCATCTTCTTCAAGGACGACGGCAACTACAAGACCCGCGCCGAGGTGAAGTTCGAGGGCGACACCC
TGGTGAACCGCATCGAGCTGAAGGGCATCGACTTCAAGGAGGACGGCAACATCCTGGGGCACAAGCTGGA
GTACAACGCCATCAGCGACAACGTCTATATCACCGCCGACAAGCAGAAGAACGGCATCAAGGCCCACTTC
AAGATCCGCCACAACATCGAGGACGGCAGCGTGCAGCTCGCCGACCACTACCAGCAGAACACCCCCATCG
GCGACGGCCCCGTGCTGCTGCCCGACAACCACTACCTGAGCACCCAGTCCAAGCTGAGCAAAGACCCCAA
CGAGAAGCGCGATCACATGGTCCTGCTGGAGTTCGTGACCGCCGCCGGGATCACTCTCGGCATGGACGAG
CTGTACAAGGGAAGCGGAGCTACTAACTTCAGCCTGCTGAAGCAGGCTGGAGACGTGGAGGAGAACCCTG
GACCTTACCCCTACGACGTGCCCGACTACGCCGGCTATCCGTATGATGTCCCGGACTATGCAGGAAGCGG
AGGAGTGCAGGTGGAAACCATCTCCCCAGGAGACGGGCGCACCTTCCCCAAGCGCGGCCAGACCTGCGTG
GTGCACTACACCGGGATGCTTGAAGATGGAAAGAAAGTTGATTCCTCCCGGGACAGAAACAAGCCCTTTA
AGTTTATGCTAGGCAAGCAGGAGGTGATCCGAGGCTGGGAAGAAGGGGTTGCCCAGATGAGTGTGGGTCA
GAGAGCCAAACTGACTATATCTCCAGATTATGCCTATGGTGCCACTGGGCACCCAGGCATCATCCCACCA
CATGCCACTCTCGTCTTCGATGTGGAGCTTCTAAAACTGGAAGGTGGCGGTGGCTCGGGCGGTGGTGGGT
CGGGTGGCGGCGGATCTGCCTCGGCGGCAGCGACTGCAGCGGCCTCGGCCGCGACGGCCGCCTCGGCGGC
CTCTGGTAGCCCAGGGTCGGGCGAGGGCTCGGCGGGCGGTGAGAAGCGTCCGGCTGCTTCCTCAGCCGCG
GCGGCCTCTGCAGCCGCGTCGTCCCCTGCGGGGGGCGGTGGCGAGGCGCAGGAGCTTCTGGAGCACTGCG
GCGTGTGTCGCGAGCGCCTGCGGCCCGAGCGGGATCCTCGGCTGCTGCCCTGTCTACATTCGGCCTGCAG
TGCCTGCCTGGGCCCCGCTACACCCGCCGCAGCGAATAATTCGGGGGATGGCGGCTCGGCGGGCGACGGC
GCTAGTGAGTACTGGGTGGCCAGGTGCCCCTCCCCCTCCTCGCAGCCCGTGCTCGGGACTGCGCCTGTGC
GAGAGTATGGGGGCCCGGGTAGGGTTAAGTAGGCCTGCTGGTTTAAGAGGGGGCGGGGAACGGGTCCTGG
CCTCTGCCAATGCCCGTTACCAGGTCTGGACACCGAGGTGCAGAATGTGATGGGAGATGTCAAGAAATCA
GAGGGTGTGCATGCATTCCCATTTTTATCTTGGCAGTGGTGGATTGTCCAGTGTGCAAACAGCAGTGCTA
CTCCAAAGACATCGTGGAGAATTATTTTATGCGTGATAGTGGCAGTAAGGCCTCTTCTGATTCCCAGGAT
GCTAACCAGGTATGTCCTGTGGGAAATCTTGGGGAAGAGGGAAGCGTGACCTTTTCCAGAGCCTCTCACC
ATCTTCACTAGTTTGGATTGTATCCTTATGCGGTCTCAGTGTCTGGGAGGGTACCGAGCTCGAATTCACT
GGCCGTCGTTTTACAACGTCGTGACTGGGAAAACCCTGGCGTTACCCAACTTAATCGCCTTGCAGCACAT
CCCCCTTTCGCCAGCTGGCGTAATAGCGAAGAGGCCCGCACCGATCGCCCTTCCCAACAGTTGCGCAGCC
TGAATGGCGAATGGCGCCTGATGCGGTATTTTCTCCTTACGCATCTGTGCGGTATTTCACACCGCATATG
GTGCACTCTCAGTACAATCTGCTCTGATGCCGCATAGTTAAGCCAGCCCCGACACCCGCCAACACCCGCT
GACGCGCCCTGACGGGCTTGTCTGCTCCCGGCATCCGCTTACAGACAAGCTGTGACCGTCTCCGGGAGCT
GCATGTGTCAGAGGTTTTCACCGTCATCACCGAAACGCGCGAGACGAAAGGGCCTCGTGATACGCCTATT
TTTATAGGTTAATGTCATGATAATAATGGTTTCTTAGACGTCAGGTGGCACTTTTCGGGGAAATGTGCGC
GGAACCCCTATTTGTTTATTTTTCTAAATACATTCAAATATGTATCCGCTCATGAGACAATAACCCTGAT
AAATGCTTCAATAATATTGAAAAAGGAAGAGTATGAGTATTCAACATTTCCGTGTCGCCCTTATTCCCTT
TTTTGCGGCATTTTGCCTTCCTGTTTTTGCTCACCCAGAAACGCTGGTGAAAGTAAAAGATGCTGAAGAT
CAGTTGGGTGCACGAGTGGGTTACATCGAACTGGATCTCAACAGCGGTAAGATCCTTGAGAGTTTTCGCC
CCGAAGAACGTTTTCCAATGATGAGCACTTTTAAAGTTCTGCTATGTGGCGCGGTATTATCCCGTATTGA
CGCCGGGCAAGAGCAACTCGGTCGCCGCATACACTATTCTCAGAATGACTTGGTTGAGTACTCACCAGTC
ACAGAAAAGCATCTTACGGATGGCATGACAGTAAGAGAATTATGCAGTGCTGCCATAACCATGAGTGATA
ACACTGCGGCCAACTTACTTCTGACAACGATCGGAGGACCGAAGGAGCTAACCGCTTTTTTGCACAACAT
GGGGGATCATGTAACTCGCCTTGATCGTTGGGAACCGGAGCTGAATGAAGCCATACCAAACGACGAGCGT
GACACCACGATGCCTGTAGCAATGGCAACAACGTTGCGCAAACTATTAACTGGCGAACTACTTACTCTAG
CTTCCCGGCAACAATTAATAGACTGGATGGAGGCGGATAAAGTTGCAGGACCACTTCTGCGCTCGGCCCT
TCCGGCTGGCTGGTTTATTGCTGATAAATCTGGAGCCGGTGAGCGTGGGTCTCGCGGTATCATTGCAGCA
CTGGGGCCAGATGGTAAGCCCTCCCGTATCGTAGTTATCTACACGACGGGGAGTCAGGCAACTATGGATG
AACGAAATAGACAGATCGCTGAGATAGGTGCCTCACTGATTAAGCATTGGTAACTGTCAGACCAAGTTTA
CTCATATATACTTTAGATTGATTTAAAACTTCATTTTTAATTTAAAAGGATCTAGGTGAAGATCCTTTTT
GATAATCTCATGACCAAAATCCCTTAACGTGAGTTTTCGTTCCACTGAGCGTCAGACCCCGTAGAAAAGA
TCAAAGGATCTTCTTGAGATCCTTTTTTTCTGCGCGTAATCTGCTGCTTGCAAACAAAAAAACCACCGCT
ACCAGCGGTGGTTTGTTTGCCGGATCAAGAGCTACCAACTCTTTTTCCGAAGGTAACTGGCTTCAGCAGA
GCGCAGATACCAAATACTGTTCTTCTAGTGTAGCCGTAGTTAGGCCACCACTTCAAGAACTCTGTAGCAC
CGCCTACATACCTCGCTCTGCTAATCCTGTTACCAGTGGCTGCTGCCAGTGGCGATAAGTCGTGTCTTAC
CGGGTTGGACTCAAGACGATAGTTACCGGATAAGGCGCAGCGGTCGGGCTGAACGGGGGGTTCGTGCACA
CAGCCCAGCTTGGAGCGAACGACCTACACCGAACTGAGATACCTACAGCGTGAGCTATGAGAAAGCGCCA
CGCTTCCCGAAGGGAGAAAGGCGGACAGGTATCCGGTAAGCGGCAGGGTCGGAACAGGAGAGCGCACGAG
GGAGCTTCCAGGGGGAAACGCCTGGTATCTTTATAGTCCTGTCGGGTTTCGCCACCTCTGACTTGAGCGT
CGATTTTTGTGATGCTCGTCAGGGGGGCGGAGCCTATGGAAAAACGCCAGCAACGCGGCCTTTTTACGGT
TCCTGGCCTTTTGCTGGCCTTTTGCTCACATGTTCTTTCCTGCGTTATCCCCTGATTCTGTGGATAACCG
TATTACCGCCTTTGAGTGAGCTGATACCGCTCGCCGCAGCCGAACGACCGAGCGCAGCGAGTCAGTGAGC
GAGGAAGCGGAAGAGCGCCCAATACGCAAACCGCCTCTCCCCGCGCGTTGGCCGATTCATTAATGCAGCT
GGCACGACAGGTTTCCCGACTGGAAAGCGGGCAGTGAGCGCAACGCAATTAATGTGAGTTAGCTCACTCA
TTAGGCACCCCAGGCTTTACACTTTATGCTTCCGGCTCGTATGTTGTGTGGAATTGTGAGCGGATAACAA
TTTCACACAGGAAACAGCTATGACCATGATTACGCCAAGCTTGCATGCCTGCAGGTCGACTCTAGAGGAT
CCCCCCGAGTTTAACAATAAGAAAGTTTGGGTTAAGACCGCCTCCACGTTCGGCGGGAACTTCCTGGCAA
AGACCCCCTCACCCCCTCCACCTGGGCTCCGGCGCTTTGCTCTGCCGTGGCCCCGCCCACCCTGTATTGT
CCCGCCCCTCTTCCCCGACTATAGGCCAGGCTGCCGCTGCAGACGTCGCCACGCCTGCTGAGGAGGCGGG
GCCTAAGGTTCGGCTCTGCAGGACCTGCGCGCTCAAGCACGCGGGTTGCCAGCCTGGGTGCACCGTGCGG
TGGGCATGGGAGACGTCAAGCACGCACTCTGCGGGTGAATTCCTCACCAGCAGCATTGCTACTCTGGATC
TAGAGGGGCGGCAGCGAGTGGAAGGGAGGGCCCTGGCGCGTGCGTAATCTGCGCCCCGCCCCCAGGCTGC
GGTGCCCAACGCGCGTGCGCGGCGTCGTCGGCGCCAGATATTTCTGTCCCGCCTCCAGGCCGCGGCTCTT
TCTGCGAGCGGCGCGCGGTCAGGCGGTTGTTCGCAAGTCTTGCGGCGCGAGTGTCTCAGAAGTGAGGGAG
GAGGCGGCGCTGGTGGCGGCGCCGTCGTCTGTACAGAGGCCCGCAGCCAGCGGCTTGGCCGCATCTCGAC
AGCGCCTGGGGCGCGGCGGGCGTCGGCCCAGGAGACGCGTGGCGGCGCTCGGCCTCGCGGCATCGGCGGC
TGCCTGGCCGTTGGCGGCGAGCGCACTTGCGCCTGCGCAGCGGGCTCCGTGCCCCTCCTCCCCTGGGCGG
CCCCCCCACCCCCCCGGCGGCGTGTGAATGGCGGCCATGGTGAGCAAGGGCGAGGAGCTGTTCACCGGGG
TGGTGCCCATCCTGGTCGAGCTGGACGGCGACGTAAACGGCCACAGGTTCAGCGTGTCCGGCGAGGGCGA
GGGCGATGCCACCTACGGCAAGCTGACCCTGAAGTTCATCTGCACCACCGGCAAGCTGCCCGTGCCCTGG
CCCACCCTCGTGACCACCCTGACCTGGGGCGTGCAGTGCTTCGCCCGCTACCCCGACCACATGAAGCAGC
ACGACTTCTTCAAGTCCGCCATGCCCGAAGGCTACGTCCAGGAG
Features (pLannotate 1.2.2; 15 found; start..end, strand, type, name):
    562..882     +  CDS            DmrB: F36V mutant of FK506-binding protein FKBP12 binds synthetic ligands that do not bind wild-type FKBP
    997..1263    +  CDS            Trim28 (fragment): TIF1B_RAT - Also known as Kap1, Tif1b. Experimental evidence at protein level: Swiss-Prot protein existence level 1. Nuclear corepressor for KRAB domain-containing zinc finger proteins (KRAB-ZFPs). Mediates gene silencing by recruiting CHD3, a subunit of the nucleosome remodeling and deacetylation (NuRD) complex, and SETDB1 (which specifically methylates histone H3 at 'Lys-9' (H3K9me)) to the promoter regions of KRAB target genes. Enhances transcriptional repression by coordinating the increase in H3K9me, the decrease in histone H3 'Lys-9 and 'Lys-14' acetylation (H3K9ac and H3K14ac, respectiv
   1407..1625    +  CDS            TRIM28 (fragment): TIF1B_HUMAN - Also known as KAP1, RNF96, TIF1B. Experimental evidence at protein level: Swiss-Prot protein existence level 1. (Microbial infection) Plays a critical role in the shutdown of lytic gene expression during the early stage of herpes virus 8 primary infection. This inhibition is mediated through interaction with herpes virus 8 protein LANA1. From Homo sapiens (Human).
   1744..1901    +  CDS            lacZα (fragment): LacZα fragment of β-galactosidase; lacZ fragment
   1907..2006    -  misc_feature   bom (fragment): basis of mobility region from pBR322
   2108..2143    -  CDS            rop (fragment): Rop protein, which maintains plasmids at low copy number; rop
   2238..2342    +  promoter       AmpR promoter: bla
   2343..3203    +  CDS            AmpR: β-lactamase; bla; confers resistance to ampicillin, carbenicillin, and related antibiotics
   3374..3962    +  rep_origin     ori: high-copy-number ColE1/pMB1/pBR322/pUC origin of replication
   4145..4237    +  CDS            lacI (fragment): lac repressor; lacI; The lac repressor binds to the lac operator to inhibit transcription in E. coli. This inhibition can be relieved by adding lactose or isopropyl-β-D-thiogalactopyranoside (IPTG).
   4250..4271    +  protein_bind   CAP binding site: CAP binding activates transcription in the presence of cAMP. E. coli catabolite activator protein
   4286..4316    +  promoter       lac promoter: promoter for the E. coli lac operon
   4324..4340    +  protein_bind   lac operator: The lac repressor binds to the lac operator to inhibit transcription in E. coli. This inhibition can be relieved by adding lactose or isopropyl-β-D-thiogalactopyranoside (IPTG). lac repressor encoded by lacI
   4377..4414    -  misc_feature   MCS (fragment): pUC18/19 multiple cloning site
   5217..429     +  CDS            mCerulean (across the origin): mCerulean is a basic (constitutively fluorescent) cyan fluorescent protein published in 2005, derived from Aequorea victoria. It is reported to be a very rapidly-maturing monomer.
