[The description below was written by a language model from this plasmid's Addgene catalogue record and pLannotate feature annotations shown in this document.]
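Description:
pUC19.TRIM28.FKBP.knock-in.mCerulean is a homology-directed repair donor built by Gibson assembly in the pUC19 cloning backbone, intended for inserting an FKBP F36V degron tag and a mCerulean reporter at the mouse Trim28 locus. It is propagated in E. coli as a high-copy plasmid through the ColE1/pUC origin and selected with ampicillin via the bla gene and its promoter. Remnants of the pUC19 lac region (CAP site, lac promoter and operator, MCS and lacZα fragments) flank the insert but have no role in the knock-in.

In the annotated 5,504 nt sequence, the payload reads in one orientation: mCerulean (spanning the numbering origin), a short unannotated gap that would accommodate the P2A named in the catalogue entry, the FKBP12 F36V coding sequence, and then two fragments matching Trim28/KAP1 coding sequence. This order, with the reporter upstream of the tag and Trim28 sequence immediately downstream, suggests tagging at the N-terminal end of the protein, although the record does not say this explicitly. The Trim28 fragments presumably form part of the downstream homology arm, and the unannotated stretch between the MCS remnant and mCerulean likely holds the upstream arm. No mammalian promoter is annotated, consistent with expression being driven by the endogenous locus after integration.

The P2A peptide would separate mCerulean from the FKBP-tagged protein, so cyan fluorescence marks correctly edited cells without being fused to TRIM28. FKBP F36V binds synthetic ligands that do not bind wild-type FKBP, which is the basis of dTAG-type systems for rapid, ligand-induced degradation of a tagged protein. The nuclease or guide RNA used alongside this donor is not stated in the record.
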