Addgene plasmid #185009: pUC19.TRIM28.FKBP.knock-in.mCerulean
Purpose: For knocking in FKBP F36V P2A mCerulean
Depositing lab: Denes Hnisz. Depositing organization: Max Planck Institute for Molecular Genetics. Publication: Hijacking of transcriptional condensates by endogenous retroviruses. Asimi V, Sampath Kumar A, Niskanen H, Riemenschneider C, Hetzel S, Naderi J, Fasching N, Popitsch N, Du M, Kretzmer H, Smith ZD, Weigert R, Walther M, Mamde S, Meierhofer D, Wittler L, Buschow R, Timmermann B, Cisse II, Ameres SL, Meissner A, Hnisz D. Nat Genet. 2022 Aug;54(8):1238-1247. doi: 10.1038/s41588-022-01132-w. Epub 2022 Jul 21. PubMed 35864192.
Backbone
  Vector backbone: pUC19
  Vector type: Cloning
Growth in bacteria
  Bacterial resistance: Ampicillin, 100 μg/mL
  Growth temperature: 37°C
  Growth strain: DH5alpha
  Copy number: High Copy
Gene/Insert
  Gene/Insert name: FKBP F36V P2A mCerulean
  Species: M. musculus (mouse)
  Cloning method: Gibson Cloning
Terms and licenses: Academic/Nonprofit Terms; Industry Terms: Not Available to Industry
How to cite: pUC19.TRIM28.FKBP.knock-in.mCerulean was a gift from Denes Hnisz (Addgene plasmid # 185009 ; http://n2t.net/addgene:185009 ; RRID:Addgene_185009)
